Addgene plasmid #131319: pTSN7A
Purpose: Expressing synthetic TetR-GFP protein in N. crassa (from the his-3 locus)
Depositing lab: Eugene Gladyshev. Depositing organization: Institut Pasteur. Publication: Developing a tetO/TetR system in Neurospora crassa. Nguyen TS, Gladyshev E. Fungal Genet Biol. 2020 Mar;136:103316. doi: 10.1016/j.fgb.2019.103316. Epub 2019 Dec 9. PubMed 31821884.
Backbone
  Vector backbone: pMF272
  Backbone size w/o insert (bp): 6805
  Total vector size (bp): 8576
  Vector type: Unspecified
Growth in bacteria
  Bacterial resistance: Ampicillin, 100 μg/mL
  Growth temperature: 37°C
  Growth strain: DH5alpha
  Copy number: High Copy
Gene/Insert
  Gene/Insert name: TetR-GFP
  Species: Synthetic
  Insert size (bp): 1771
  Promoter: TrpC (from pCSN44)
  Tag / fusion protein: EGFP (C terminal on insert)
  Cloning method: Restriction Enzyme; 5′ cloning site NotI (not destroyed); 3′ cloning site EcoRI (not destroyed)
  Sequencing primers: 5′ CCCTAGATGATGGTTAGGCA; 3′ CGCCCTAATTAACCCTCACTA
Resource information
  A portion of this plasmid was derived from a plasmid made by: EGFP is from pMF272; TetR is synthetic
Terms and licenses: Academic/Nonprofit Terms; Industry Terms: Not Available to Industry
How to cite: pTSN7A was a gift from Eugene Gladyshev (Addgene plasmid # 131319 ; http://n2t.net/addgene:131319 ; RRID:Addgene_131319)
