[The description below was written by a language model from this plasmid's Addgene catalogue record and pLannotate feature annotations shown in this document.]
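Description:
pTSN7A is an integrative expression plasmid for the filamentous fungus Neurospora crassa, built on the pMF272 backbone and designed to place a TetR-GFP fusion gene at the his-3 locus. In E. coli it behaves as an ordinary high-copy shuttle plasmid, carrying a ColE1/pUC-type origin and a β-lactamase gene for ampicillin selection. The record lists no fungal origin of replication. The long reverse-strand region that automated annotation labels as fragments of yeast HIS4 is most plausibly the homologous N. crassa his-3 sequence that directs targeting. An unannotated stretch between the two T7 promoter hits may be additional flanking homology, though the record does not say so. Short T3, T7 and SP6 promoters, pBluescript polylinker fragments and remnants of bom, rop and lacI are leftovers of the cloning vector lineage.

The payload, cloned between NotI and EcoRI sites, is about 1.8 kb and consists of the Aspergillus nidulans trpC promoter (taken from pCSN44) driving a synthetic TetR coding sequence. TetR is joined through a short linker region to a C-terminal EGFP inherited from pMF272. It is the bacterial tetracycline repressor, which binds tetO operator sequences through its N-terminal helix-turn-helix domain and loses affinity when tetracycline is bound. Fused to EGFP, it acts as a fluorescent DNA-binding protein for a tetO/TetR system in Neurospora, which should allow tetO-bearing loci to be bound and visualised. No terminator is annotated downstream of EGFP. The depositor sequence and the repository's sequencing result differ by a few bases in length and in their start coordinates, and the sequenced version splits the his-3-like region into two fragments. Otherwise they show the same features in the same order.
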