Features (pLannotate 1.2.2; 16 found; start..end, strand, type, name):
     80..131     -  misc_feature   bom (fragment): basis of mobility region from pBR322
    233..268     -  CDS            rop (fragment): Rop protein, which maintains plasmids at low copy number; rop
    363..467     +  promoter       AmpR promoter: bla
    468..1328    +  CDS            AmpR: β-lactamase; bla; confers resistance to ampicillin, carbenicillin, and related antibiotics
   1499..2087    +  rep_origin     ori: high-copy-number ColE1/pMB1/pBR322/pUC origin of replication
   2270..2323    +  CDS            lacI (fragment): lac repressor; lacI; The lac repressor binds to the lac operator to inhibit transcription in E. coli. This inhibition can be relieved by adding lactose or isopropyl-β-D-thiogalactopyranoside (IPTG).
   2345..2363    +  promoter       T7 promoter: promoter for bacteriophage T7 RNA polymerase
   4008..4026    +  promoter       T7 promoter: promoter for bacteriophage T7 RNA polymerase
   4035..4058    +  misc_feature   MCS (fragment): pBluescript multiple cloning site
   4058..4416    +  promoter       trpC promoter: promoter for Aspergillus nidulans trpC
   4429..5031    +  CDS            tetR: TETR2_ECOLX - Experimental evidence at protein level: Swiss-Prot protein existence level 1. TetR is the repressor of the tetracycline resistance element; its N-terminal region forms a helix-turn-helix structure and binds DNA. Binding of tetracycline to TetR reduces the repressor affinity for the tetracycline resistance gene (tetA) promoter operator sites. From Escherichia coli.
   5110..5829    +  CDS            EGFP: the original enhanced GFP (Yang et al., 1996) mammalian codon-optimized
   5830..5883    +  misc_feature   MCS (fragment): pBluescript multiple cloning site
   5896..5914    -  promoter       T3 promoter: promoter for bacteriophage T3 RNA polymerase
   6462..8525    -  CDS            HIS4 (fragment): HIS2_YEAST - Experimental evidence at protein level: Swiss-Prot protein existence level 1. From Saccharomyces cerevisiae (strain ATCC 204508 / S288c) (Baker's yeast).
   8575..17      -  promoter       SP6 promoter (across the origin): promoter for bacteriophage SP6 RNA polymerase
>Addgene plasmid #131319 | pTSN7A | depositor full sequence | sequence record 251697 | pTSN7A sequence 8576 bps
TATAGTGTCACCTAAATCGTATGTGTATGATACATAAGGTTATGTATTAATTGTAGCCGCGTTCTAACGA
CAATATGTCCATATGGTGCACTCTCAGTACAATCTGCTCTGATGCCGCATAGTTAAGCCAGCCCCGACAC
CCGCCAACACCCGCTGACGCGCCCTGACGGGCTTGTCTGCTCCCGGCATCCGCTTACAGACAAGCTGTGA
CCGTCTCCGGGAGCTGCATGTGTCAGAGGTTTTCACCGTCATCACCGAAACGCGCGAGACGAAAGGGCCT
CGTGATACGCCTATTTTTATAGGTTAATGTCATGATAATAATGGTTTCTTAGACGTCAGGTGGCACTTTT
CGGGGAAATGTGCGCGGAACCCCTATTTGTTTATTTTTCTAAATACATTCAAATATGTATCCGCTCATGA
GACAATAACCCTGATAAATGCTTCAATAATATTGAAAAAGGAAGAGTATGAGTATTCAACATTTCCGTGT
CGCCCTTATTCCCTTTTTTGCGGCATTTTGCCTTCCTGTTTTTGCTCACCCAGAAACGCTGGTGAAAGTA
AAAGATGCTGAAGATCAGTTGGGTGCACGAGTGGGTTACATCGAACTGGATCTCAACAGCGGTAAGATCC
TTGAGAGTTTTCGCCCCGAAGAACGTTTTCCAATGATGAGCACTTTTAAAGTTCTGCTATGTGGCGCGGT
ATTATCCCGTATTGACGCCGGGCAAGAGCAACTCGGTCGCCGCATACACTATTCTCAGAATGACTTGGTT
GAGTACTCACCAGTCACAGAAAAGCATCTTACGGATGGCATGACAGTAAGAGAATTATGCAGTGCTGCCA
TAACCATGAGTGATAACACTGCGGCCAACTTACTTCTGACAACGATCGGAGGACCGAAGGAGCTAACCGC
TTTTTTGCACAACATGGGGGATCATGTAACTCGCCTTGATCGTTGGGAACCGGAGCTGAATGAAGCCATA
CCAAACGACGAGCGTGACACCACGATGCCTGTAGCAATGGCAACAACGTTGCGCAAACTATTAACTGGCG
AACTACTTACTCTAGCTTCCCGGCAACAATTAATAGACTGGATGGAGGCGGATAAAGTTGCAGGACCACT
TCTGCGCTCGGCCCTTCCGGCTGGCTGGTTTATTGCTGATAAATCTGGAGCCGGTGAGCGTGGGTCTCGC
GGTATCATTGCAGCACTGGGGCCAGATGGTAAGCCCTCCCGTATCGTAGTTATCTACACGACGGGGAGTC
AGGCAACTATGGATGAACGAAATAGACAGATCGCTGAGATAGGTGCCTCACTGATTAAGCATTGGTAACT
GTCAGACCAAGTTTACTCATATATACTTTAGATTGATTTAAAACTTCATTTTTAATTTAAAAGGATCTAG
GTGAAGATCCTTTTTGATAATCTCATGACCAAAATCCCTTAACGTGAGTTTTCGTTCCACTGAGCGTCAG
ACCCCGTAGAAAAGATCAAAGGATCTTCTTGAGATCCTTTTTTTCTGCGCGTAATCTGCTGCTTGCAAAC
AAAAAAACCACCGCTACCAGCGGTGGTTTGTTTGCCGGATCAAGAGCTACCAACTCTTTTTCCGAAGGTA
ACTGGCTTCAGCAGAGCGCAGATACCAAATACTGTCCTTCTAGTGTAGCCGTAGTTAGGCCACCACTTCA
AGAACTCTGTAGCACCGCCTACATACCTCGCTCTGCTAATCCTGTTACCAGTGGCTGCTGCCAGTGGCGA
TAAGTCGTGTCTTACCGGGTTGGACTCAAGACGATAGTTACCGGATAAGGCGCAGCGGTCGGGCTGAACG
GGGGGTTCGTGCACACAGCCCAGCTTGGAGCGAACGACCTACACCGAACTGAGATACCTACAGCGTGAGC
ATTGAGAAAGCGCCACGCTTCCCGAAGGGAGAAAGGCGGACAGGTATCCGGTAAGCGGCAGGGTCGGAAC
AGGAGAGCGCACGAGGGAGCTTCCAGGGGGAAACGCCTGGTATCTTTATAGTCCTGTCGGGTTTCGCCAC
CTCTGACTTGAGCGTCGATTTTTGTGATGCTCGTCAGGGGGGCGGAGCCTATGGAAAAACGCCAGCAACG
CGGCCTTTTTACGGTTCCTGGCCTTTTGCTGGCCTTTTGCTCACATGTTCTTTCCTGCGTTATCCCCTGA
TTCTGTGGATAACCGTATTACCGCCTTTGAGTGAGCTGATACCGCTCGCCGCAGCCGAACGACCGAGCGC
AGCGAGTCAGTGAGCGAGGAAGCGGAAGAGCGCCCAATACGCAAACCGCCTCTCCCCGCGCGTTGGCCGA
TTCATTAATGCAGGTTAACCTGGCTTATCGAAATTAATACGACTCACTATAGGGAGACCGGCAGATCCAA
TGCGGATGGATTCGCTCACTCGGTGCCGCGGCGGTGCGAAGTTCCTGCCGTGGATTGGGGGATTGCACAG
ACGGTGGAGTGCTTGCTACAGCTAGGTACCCAGTTGCACACCAAACGGTGCCCCTGTGCCCCTGCGTCTA
GGTGTGTCCTGTGAGCAACTGCGCCCGCGCGCGGCACCGGGAAGCTGCGGGAACCTCAATGGATGATTGG
CGCCAGATCCCCGGCATCACCTCAGCACATGGGCAGCCCGAGAAGGAATCGAGGGTAGAAGATATTCCAG
GGTTTCCGCTAGCACAACTTCCAAGCGCCTCTACCGCTACTCCACACACCCACGCTGAATGGCACAACCA
CTGTAGGCCTAGCGGTCCCAGCTCCCCGTAACCACGCAGCCCCAGCGACCGAGGTCATCATGACACTATG
ACGACAATCTGGCGGGAGACTTGGGAAAATCGATGACGGGCACCTACCTTGGGAACAATAGAGCAAGTCC
AGTCAACGCCCTAGGGAAGGGGGAAAAAAAAAAAGAGCCCATTCTCACAAGGAGCAACACTGTGCTGCTA
TCATAGTACACTACAAGCAAAGTCGGGATGTTGCTAGAATCCGTCGGCTACGTCGGTAGATACCTCCCAT
AGGCAGTAAGTCTAGGTATCCAATTTATAGTTCCGCGTATTTCTTCGTCGAACGGGGCACAGCAAAGCCT
AACAGCCGCAGTGCCTCGCAACCAACACCAAGCAGTAATCTCATCCATCCATACAGATCCTCCCACAATA
TCTTTACATGCGCACTTGCGCTGTGTTAGCAGTTTAGGTTCCACTACCAAGGCTGACACGAGCAGCACTG
ACAGCAAACTGCTGCTTGGGGCCAAGAAATTGGCAGTTTGCTGAGCACCTACATATCAGTACACATCAAC
CCTGGTTTAATTGTTAGCCTGGTACTGTTAACCGTCATGAACGAGGACGTGGAGGAAGAACCACGCTAAC
AATTGAACCAGGGTTGATGTATACCTCTCTTACCATATTTGCTTGCTTCCACGTCCCTATCCTCAAGCGA
TTTTGTTCTTGACTTTTTGTATTTCAACGCAAAGGCCATTCAGGTTTCTCATGTTCAACCCTTTGGATGG
CGATGCCGTTCGTCCCAGGACCTCGTGACCTTTGAAAGACGAGAAATATATCCCAAAGCAACTTCTGCTT
ATGGACAAGCAACTGCATGGCGGCCCACAACTCATATCTCGCGTAATCATCCAAACGCTAGGCCCGAGTA
CTCTACTGTTCTCGAGACACCTACCATAATATGTACCCAATCAGACATGACAACAGTCAACCAAACATAC
CCTGATCCGGCCAAACCCTGACATCCCTAGATGATGGTTAGGCACACAAATGGAAAACGGGACTCGTTGG
TTAGGTGGGAACGCTTGTATTGCAGCCAGCCAACCGACTCTCCTCGTCCCTCTCGAGTCCCGTTATTGCC
GTTTGACCCAGCCGCCCAGCCGCCAAACAGCTGAGGGAGCCAATGGTCTAATACACCGTCCAACGGCCCC
AGTGATGTTTCAAACTTGATTGACAGCGAACGAAACCCCTGAAACCCGTTATAGATATGTATAGATTTGA
CGGGGTAGCTTGGCCCTTAATACGACTCACTATAGGGCGAATTGGAGCTCCACCGCGGTGGCGGCCGCAG
AAGATGATATTGAAGGAGCACTTTTTGGGCTTGGCTGGAGCTAGTGGAGGTCAACAATGAATGCCTATTT
TGGTTTAGTCGTCCAGGCGGTGAGCACAAAATTTGTGTCGTTTGACAAGATGGTTCATTTAGGCAACTGG
TCAGATCAGCCCCACTTGTAGCAGTAGCGGCGGCGCTCGAAGTGTGACTCTTATTAGCAGACAGGAACGA
GGACATTATTATCATCTGCTGCTTGGTGCACGATAACTTGGTGCGTTTGTCAAGCAAGGTAAGTGAACGA
CCCGGTCATACCTTCTTAAGTTCGCCCTTCCTCCCTTTATTTCAGATTCAATCTGACTTACCTATTCTAC
CGAAGCTCTAGAATGGCCATGTCCCGCCTCGACAAGTCCAAGGTCATCAACTCCGCTCTCGAGCTCCTCA
ACGAGGTCGGTATCGAGGGTCTCACCACCCGCAAGCTCGCTCAGAAGCTCGGTGTCGAGCAGCCTACCCT
CTACTGGCACGTCAAGAACAAGCGCGCTCTCCTCGACGCTCTCGCCATCGAGATGCTCGACCGCCACCAC
ACCCACTTCAGCCCTCTCGAGGGTGAGTCCTGGCAGGACTTCCTCCGCAACAACGCCAAGTCCTTCCGCA
ACGCTCTGCTCTCCCACCGCGACGGTGCTAAGGTCCACCTCGGTACCCGCCCTACCGAGAAGCAGTACGA
GACCCTCGAGAACCAGCTCGCTTTCCTCACCCAGCAGGGCTTCTCCCTCGAGAACGCCCTCTACGCTCTC
TCCGCTGTCGGTCACTTCACCCTCGGCTCCGTCCTCGAGGACCAGGAGCACCAGGTCGCCAAGGAGGAAC
GCGAGACCCCTACCACCGACTCCATGCCTCCTCTCCTCCGCCAGGCCATCGAGCTCTTCGACCACCAGGG
TGCCGAGCCTGCCTTCCTCCACGGCCTCGAGTCCCTCATCCGCGGTTTCGAGGTCCAGCTCACCGCTCTC
CTCCAGATCGTCTCCGGTAGCGGCTTAATCAGCGCTCCTAGGCGCAAGAAGCGCAAGACCGGTATTAACA
TGGTGAGCAAGGGCGAGGAGCTGTTCACCGGGGTGGTGCCCATCCTGGTCGAGCTGGACGGCGACGTAAA
CGGCCACAAGTTCAGCGTGTCCGGCGAGGGCGAGGGCGATGCCACCTACGGCAAGCTGACCCTGAAGTTC
ATCTGCACCACCGGCAAGCTGCCCGTGCCCTGGCCCACCCTCGTGACCACCTTCACCTACGGCGTGCAGT
GCTTCAGCCGCTACCCCGACCACATGAAGCAGCACGACTTCTTCAAGTCCGCCATGCCCGAAGGCTACGT
CCAGGAGCGCACCATCTTCTTCAAGGACGACGGCAACTACAAGACCCGCGCCGAGGTGAAGTTCGAGGGC
GACACCCTGGTGAACCGCATCGAGCTGAAGGGCATCGACTTCAAGGAGGACGGCAACATCCTGGGGCACA
AGCTGGAGTACAACTACAACAGCCACAACGTCTATATCATGGCCGACAAGCAGAAGAACGGCATCAAGGT
GAACTTCAAGATCCGCCACAACATCGAGGACGGCAGCGTGCAGCTCGCCGACCACTACCAGCAGAACACC
CCCATCGGCGACGGCCCCGTGCTGCTGCCCGACAACCACTACCTGAGCACCCAGTCCGCCCTGAGCAAAG
ACCCCAACGAGAAGCGCGATCACATGGTCCTGCTGGAGTTCGTGACCGCCGCCGGGATCACTCTCGGCAT
GGACGAGCTGTACAAGTAAGAATTCGATATCAAGCTTATCGATACCGTCGACCTCGAGGGGGGGCCCGGT
ACCCAGCTTTTGTTCCCTTTAGTGAGGGTTAATTAGGGCGTGGACGGCTAATGGGGTCTGAATGCTAAAA
GACACCATTTCCCACACTCCCTCTGATTTTTTTTATGGTTTTTTTTTATCTTCATTTTTCGCCGTCTTTT
ATTCGGTTGTTTGGGAGGTTCACATGCAACGTGCAAGACTGCAAGTTTTTTGAGATGGGCGCTTCATGCA
ATGCAGCATCACTGCAGGGACATTGTGACATCCACGTTTCGATCGTCTGTGCTTCCCCCGTTCATGTACG
CATGATCTGAAAAAAAAAAAAAAAAAAAAGGTTGATGTAATAATGAAAATAAACACCCAGGGACGAGCAC
CTCATCTGCTGGAATAGGGAGAAAAACTCAAGGGCCGTTTGGGTCTCCACACTTACCAACAGATTCATGT
ACTGATCTTCAGCCTGTACAGAACAGTACAATGTCCAAAACTCGTTATCATTACTCTATGTGCCCAAAAT
GACCCAGATATACATCAACCCACTACATCCTTTTGTTCTTGTTTTTTTTTTTTTTTTTTGCTACTTCGAA
AAGAATTTCCGTTTAGTTGCTCTTGCTCATGTGCTCAAGACGGATGCTGACCGCCCTTCTGTGAGCCTCG
AGCTCCTCAACCTTAGCCAACTGCATGACAGCCTGGCCGACGTTTTTGAGACCCTCGGCAGTCAAGTTGG
AGCTGGTAATGTGCTTGACGAACGAGGCGAAATTGACGCCAGAGTACTGCTTGCCAAAGCCATAGGTAGC
TATGTGTCTTGACGTTAGCAGAAGAATCTGTGAAGCGGGGCTATTTATGATATGTAACTTACGCAGCGAG
TGGTTAACACCAGCAGAGTAATCGCCAACGGACTCAGGAGTCCAGGCGCCAATGAAGACACTACCGGCGT
TCATGACAAGATCGACAGCCTTCTCGGCCTCCTTGATCTGGAGGATCAAGTGCTCAGGAGCGTACTTGTT
GCTGAGCTCCATGGCCTCCTCGACGGTCTTGACCTGCACGGTGATCGAGTGGGCGATGGAGCCACGGACA
ATCTGGACGCGAGGAAGCTCCGTAGCCTGACGGTGAACCTCGTCCTCAATAGCCTGAAGATGCTCCTCGT
CGAGGTCAATAGCGATCAGGATGACCTGACTGTCAACGCCGTGCTCAGCCTGGGACAGGAGATCCGAGGC
AACGAACGCGGGGTTGGCGTCCTTGTCAGCGATGACCAGCACCTCGGACGGGCCAGCGGGCATGTCAATA
CCAACGGCAGCGTTGGTGTCGTTGCTGACGAACATCTTGGCAGCAGTGACGAACTGGTTACCGGGGCCGA
GAATCTTGTCGACCTTGGTGATGCTCTCGGTGCCGTAGGCCATGGCAGCTACGGCCTGGGCACCGCCGGC
AAGCACGATGGACTCGGCCCCAACCTTGTGAGCGACGTGGACAATCTCGGGAGTGATGGTTCCGTCGGCG
CGGGGAGGAGAGGCGAACACAATCTTGTTGCAGCCGGCGACCATGGCGGGAACACCCAGCATAAGGGCAG
TGCTGGGGAGAACGGCGGTACCGCCGGGGATGTAGCAGCCGACGGCCTCGATGGGACGAGAGAAACGGCT
GCAGACAACACCGGGCATGGTCTCGACCTGGAGGGGCTTCTCCTCCTTCTGGGCGGCGTGGAACTTGCGG
ATGTTCTCGAAGGACACGTCGATGGCAGCAATGGTCTCCTCAGGGAGCTGCATAAGCTCCTTGGGGAAGG
GCGCCTTCAGGACGGGGCTAGTAAGAGAGGTAGCCTTCTCGAACTTGTGAGTGTACGACAGAACAGCCTT
GTCGCCGTTCTTGCGGACGTCCTCGATGATGGGGACAATGATCTTGTAGATGGCATCGGACGACTTTTGC
GCAGGACGCTTGAGAGCAGCATCGAGCTCCTCGGTAGAGACCTTGGAGGCGTCGAAACGTCTCATGGTGA
TCTTCTCAGGGGTGGTCTCCTGGGCGGCCTCCTTGGTGACAGGGGCCGAAGTGGCAGCGAGAGCGGACGC
CGCAGGCTTGATGCCCTCCTTCTCAGCCCACTTACCCTTAGCATCTCCAGTCCTGCGCTTGACCTTCCAG
CTCTTGGCGTCAAGGCTCCTTTCGATATCGGCAAGAGTAACGCCGGCAGCAACGGCCCTGGTAAGAGCAA
AGTAGAAGAGATCGGCAGCCTCAAAGGCGATTTCCTGGGGGGTCTGAGCGGTGCAGAGCTCCTCAGCCTC
CTCCATGATCTTGGCCCGGACTAGCTTCTCATCGGAGAAGAGACGGGCAGTGTAGGAGCCCTCGGGGGCA
GACTGTTTCCTCGAAATCAAAGTCTGCTCGAGCTTGGGAAGGCCTTTGAGCTGACCAAAGCAGCCGGACT
GATCGAGGTGGCAGAAACGACCCTTCTGCTTCACGACAAACTTGAGAGCATCGTTATCGCAGTCAAGCGA
GATGCGGACGAGCTCCTGAGTGTCTCCGGAAGTAGCACCCTTGTACCAGAGACCGCGCTTCCGGCTCTGA
TAGACACCAGTCTGTGTCCTGAGGGCCTCGTTCACACTCTCGGCACTGCTGTAGACCAGACCCAGAGCAG
TGTCGTGCTCATCAACGACAACGGTGGGGAGAAGACCATCGGGACGGTCAGACTTCCAGACGCTCGAGAG
GATGGTGGAGATGGCAAGCTTCAGCTGCTCGAGTTC
