Features (pLannotate 1.2.2; 17 found; start..end, strand, type, name):
      6..364     +  promoter       trpC promoter: promoter for Aspergillus nidulans trpC
    377..979     +  CDS            tetR: TETR2_ECOLX - Experimental evidence at protein level: Swiss-Prot protein existence level 1. TetR is the repressor of the tetracycline resistance element; its N-terminal region forms a helix-turn-helix structure and binds DNA. Binding of tetracycline to TetR reduces the repressor affinity for the tetracycline resistance gene (tetA) promoter operator sites. From Escherichia coli.
   1058..1777    +  CDS            EGFP: the original enhanced GFP (Yang et al., 1996) mammalian codon-optimized
   1778..1831    +  misc_feature   MCS (fragment): pBluescript multiple cloning site
   1843..1860    -  promoter       T3 promoter (fragment): promoter for bacteriophage T3 RNA polymerase
   2405..4189    -  CDS            HIS4 (fragment): HIS2_YEAST - Experimental evidence at protein level: Swiss-Prot protein existence level 1. From Saccharomyces cerevisiae (strain ATCC 204508 / S288c) (Baker's yeast).
   4192..4467    -  CDS            HIS4 (fragment): HIS2_YEAST - Experimental evidence at protein level: Swiss-Prot protein existence level 1. From Saccharomyces cerevisiae (strain ATCC 204508 / S288c) (Baker's yeast).
   4517..4535    -  promoter       SP6 promoter: promoter for bacteriophage SP6 RNA polymerase
   4598..4649    -  misc_feature   bom (fragment): basis of mobility region from pBR322
   4751..4786    -  CDS            rop (fragment): Rop protein, which maintains plasmids at low copy number; rop
   4881..4985    +  promoter       AmpR promoter: bla
   4986..5846    +  CDS            AmpR: β-lactamase; bla; confers resistance to ampicillin, carbenicillin, and related antibiotics
   6017..6605    +  rep_origin     ori: high-copy-number ColE1/pMB1/pBR322/pUC origin of replication
   6788..6841    +  CDS            lacI (fragment): lac repressor; lacI; The lac repressor binds to the lac operator to inhibit transcription in E. coli. This inhibition can be relieved by adding lactose or isopropyl-β-D-thiogalactopyranoside (IPTG).
   6863..6881    +  promoter       T7 promoter: promoter for bacteriophage T7 RNA polymerase
   8525..8543    +  promoter       T7 promoter: promoter for bacteriophage T7 RNA polymerase
   8552..6       +  misc_feature   MCS (fragment) (across the origin): pBluescript multiple cloning site
>Addgene plasmid #131319 | pTSN7A | addgene full sequence | sequence record 255822 | Addgene NGS Result
GGCCGCAGAAGATGATATTGAAGGAGCACTTTTTGGGCTTGGCTGGAGCTAGTGGAGGTCAACAATGAAT
GCCTATTTTGGTTTAGTCGTCCAGGCGGTGAGCACAAAATTTGTGTCGTTTGACAAGATGGTTCATTTAG
GCAACTGGTCAGATCAGCCCCACTTGTAGCAGTAGCGGCGGCGCTCGAAGTGTGACTCTTATTAGCAGAC
AGGAACGAGGACATTATTATCATCTGCTGCTTGGTGCACGATAACTTGGTGCGTTTGTCAAGCAAGGTAA
GTGAACGACCCGGTCATACCTTCTTAAGTTCGCCCTTCCTCCCTTTATTTCAGATTCAATCTGACTTACC
TATTCTACCGAAGCTCTAGAATGGCCATGTCCCGCCTCGACAAGTCCAAGGTCATCAACTCCGCTCTCGA
GCTCCTCAACGAGGTCGGTATCGAGGGTCTCACCACCCGCAAGCTCGCTCAGAAGCTCGGTGTCGAGCAG
CCTACCCTCTACTGGCACGTCAAGAACAAGCGCGCTCTCCTCGACGCTCTCGCCATCGAGATGCTCGACC
GCCACCACACCCACTTCAGCCCTCTCGAGGGTGAGTCCTGGCAGGACTTCCTCCGCAACAACGCCAAGTC
CTTCCGCAACGCTCTGCTCTCCCACCGCGACGGTGCTAAGGTCCACCTCGGTACCCGCCCTACCGAGAAG
CAGTACGAGACCCTCGAGAACCAGCTCGCTTTCCTCACCCAGCAGGGCTTCTCCCTCGAGAACGCCCTCT
ACGCTCTCTCCGCTGTCGGTCACTTCACCCTCGGCTCCGTCCTCGAGGACCAGGAGCACCAGGTCGCCAA
GGAGGAACGCGAGACCCCTACCACCGACTCCATGCCTCCTCTCCTCCGCCAGGCCATCGAGCTCTTCGAC
CACCAGGGTGCCGAGCCTGCCTTCCTCCACGGCCTCGAGTCCCTCATCCGCGGTTTCGAGGTCCAGCTCA
CCGCTCTCCTCCAGATCGTCTCCGGTAGCGGCTTAATCAGCGCTCCTAGGCGCAAGAAGCGCAAGACCGG
TATTAACATGGTGAGCAAGGGCGAGGAGCTGTTCACCGGGGTGGTGCCCATCCTGGTCGAGCTGGACGGC
GACGTAAACGGCCACAAGTTCAGCGTGTCCGGCGAGGGCGAGGGCGATGCCACCTACGGCAAGCTGACCC
TGAAGTTCATCTGCACCACCGGCAAGCTGCCCGTGCCCTGGCCCACCCTCGTGACCACCTTCACCTACGG
CGTGCAGTGCTTCAGCCGCTACCCCGACCACATGAAGCAGCACGACTTCTTCAAGTCCGCCATGCCCGAA
GGCTACGTCCAGGAGCGCACCATCTTCTTCAAGGACGACGGCAACTACAAGACCCGCGCCGAGGTGAAGT
TCGAGGGCGACACCCTGGTGAACCGCATCGAGCTGAAGGGCATCGACTTCAAGGAGGACGGCAACATCCT
GGGGCACAAGCTGGAGTACAACTACAACAGCCACAACGTCTATATCATGGCCGACAAGCAGAAGAACGGC
ATCAAGGTGAACTTCAAGATCCGCCACAACATCGAGGACGGCAGCGTGCAGCTCGCCGACCACTACCAGC
AGAACACCCCCATCGGCGACGGCCCCGTGCTGCTGCCCGACAACCACTACCTGAGCACCCAGTCCGCCCT
GAGCAAAGACCCCAACGAGAAGCGCGATCACATGGTCCTGCTGGAGTTCGTGACCGCCGCCGGGATCACT
CACGGCATGGACGAGCTGTACAAGTAAGAATTCGATATCAAGCTTATCGATACCGTCGACCTCGAGGGGG
GGCCCGGTACCAGCTTTTGTTCCCTTTAGTGAGGGTTAATAGGGCGTGCACGGCTATGGGGTCTGAATGC
TAAAAGACACCATTTCCCACACTCCCTCTGATTTTTTTTATGGTTTTTTTTTATCTTCATTTTTCGCCGT
CTTTTATTCGGTTGTTTGGGAGGTTCACATGCAACGTGCAAGACTGCAAGTATATTGAGATGGGCGCTTC
ATGCAATGCAGCATCACTGCAGCGACATTGTGACATCCACGTTTCGATCGTCTGTGCTTCCCCGTTCATG
TACGCATGATCTGAAAAAAAAAAAAAAAAAAAAAAAGTTGATGTAATAATGAAAATAAACACCCAGGGAC
GAGCACCCCTTCTGGAATAGGGAGAAAAACTAAAGGGACGTTTGGGTCTCTACACTTACCAACAGATTCA
TGTACTGATCTTCAGCCTGTACAGAACAGTACAATGTCCAAAACTCGTTATCATTACTCTATGTGCCCAA
AATGACCCAGATATACATCAACCCACTACATCCTTTTGTTCTTGTTTTTTTTTTTTTTTTTTGCTACTTC
GAAAAGAATTTCCGTTTAGTTGCTCTTGCTCATGTGCTCAAGACGGATGCTGACCGCCCTTCTGTGAGCC
TCGAGCTCCTCAACCTTAGCCAACTGCATGACAGCCTGGCCGACGTTTTTGAGACCCTCGGCAGTCAAGT
TGGAGCTGGTAATGTGCTTGACGAACGAGGCGAGATTGACGCCAGAGTACTGCTTGGCAAAGCCATAGGT
AGCTATGTGTCTTGACGTTAGCAGAAGAATCTGTGAAGCGGGGCTATTTATGATATGTAACTTACGCAGC
GAGTGGTTAACACCAGCAGAGTAATCGCCAACGGACTCAGGAGTCCAGGCGCCAATGAAGACACTACCGG
CGTTCATGACAAGATCGACAGCCTTCTCGGCCTCCTTGATCTGGAGGATCAAGTGCTCAGGAGCGTACTT
GTTGCTGAGCTCCATGGCCTCCTCGACGGTCTTGACCTGCACGGTGATCGAGTGGGCGATGGAGCCACGG
ACAATCTGGACGCGAGGAAGCTCCGTAGCCTGACGGTGAACCTCGTCCTCAATAGCCTGAAGATGCTCCT
CGTCGAGGTCAATAGCGATCAGGATGACCTGACTGTCAACGCCGTGCTCAGCCTGGGACAGGAGATCCGA
GGCAACGAACGCGGGGTTGGCGTCCTTGTCAGCGATGACCAGCACCTCGGACGGGCCAGCGGGCATGTCA
ATACCAACGGCAGCGTTGGTGTCGTTGCTGACGAACATCTTGGCAGCAGTGACGAACTGGTTACCGGGGC
CGAGAATCTTGTCGACCTTGGTGATGCTCTCGGTGCCGTAGGCCATGGCAGCTACGGCCTGGGCACCGCC
GGCAAGCACGATGGACTCGGCGCCAACCTTGTGAGCGACGTAGACAATCTCGGGAGTGATGGTTCCGTCG
GCGCGGGGAGGAGAGGCGAACACAATCTTGTTGCAGCCGGCGACCATGGCGGGAACACCCAGCATAAGGG
CAGTGCTGGGGAGAACGGCGGTACCGCCGGGGATGTAGCAGCCGACGGCCTCGATGGGACGAGAGAAACG
GCTGCAGACAACACCGGGCATGGTCTCGACCTGGAGGGGCTTCTCCTCCTTCTGGGCGGCGTGGAACTTG
CGGATGTTCTCGAAGGACACGTCGATGGCAGCAATGGTCTCCTCAGGGAGCTGCATAAGCTCCTTGGGGA
AGGGCGCCTTCAGGACGGGGCTAGTAAGAGAGGTAGCCTTCTCGAACTTGTGAGTGTACGACAGAACAGC
CTTGTCGCCGTTCTTGCGGACGTCCTCGATGATGGGGACAATGATCTTGTAGATGGCATCGGACGACTTT
TGCGCAGGACGCTTGAGAGCAGCATCGAGCTCCTCGGTAGAGACCTTGGAGGCGTCGAAACGTCTCATGG
TGATCTTCTCAGGGGTGGTCTCCTGGGCGGCCTCCTTGGTGACAGGGGCCGAAGTGGCAGCGAGAGCGGA
CGCCGCAGGCTTGATGCCCTCCTTCTCAGCCCACTTACCCTTAGCATCTCCAGTCCTGCGCTTGACCTTC
CAGCTCTTGGCGTCAAGGCTCCTTTCGATATCGGCAAGAGTAACGCCGGCAGCAACGGCCCTGGTAAGAG
CAAAGTAGAAGAGATCGGCAGCCTCAAAGGCGATTTCCTGGGGGGTCTGAGCGGTGCAGAGCTCCTCAGC
CTCCTCCATGATCTTGGCCCGGACTAGCTTCTCATCGGAGAAGAGACGGGCAGTGTAGGAGCCCTCGGGG
GCAGACTGTTTCCTCGAAATCAAAGTCTGCTCGAGCTTGGGAAGGCCTTTGAGCTGACCAAGCAGCCGGA
CTGATCGAGGTGGCAGAAACGACCCTTCTGCTTCACGACAAACTTGAGAGCATCGTTATCGCAGTCAAGC
GAGATGCGGACGAGCTCCTGAGTGTCTCCGGAAGTAGCACCCTTGTACCAGAGACCGCGCTTCCGGCTCT
GATAGACACCAGTCTGTGTCCTGAGGGCCTCGTTCACACTCTCGGCACTGCTGTAGACCAGACCCAGAGC
AGTGTCGTGCTCATCAACGACAACGGTGGGGAGAAGACCATCGGGACGGTCAGACTTCCAGACGCTCGAG
AGGATGGTGGAGATGGCAAGCTTCAGCTGCTCGAGTTCTATAGTGTCACCTAAATCGTATGTGTATGATA
CATAAGGTTATGTATTAATTGTAGCCGCGTTCTAACGACAATATGTCCATATGGTGCACTCTCAGTACAA
TCTGCTCTGATGCCGCATAGTTAAGCCAGCCCCGACACCCGCCAACACCCGCTGACGCGCCCTGACGGGC
TTGTCTGCTCCCGGCATCCGCTTACAGACAAGCTGTGACCGTCTCCGGGAGCTGCATGTGTCAGAGGTTT
TCACCGTCATCACCGAAACGCGCGAGACGAAAGGGCCTCGTGATACGCCTATTTTTATAGGTTAATGTCA
TGATAATAATGGTTTCTTAGACGTCAGGTGGCACTTTTCGGGGAAATGTGCGCGGAACCCCTATTTGTTT
ATTTTTCTAAATACATTCAAATATGTATCCGCTCATGAGACAATAACCCTGATAAATGCTTCAATAATAT
TGAAAAAGGAAGAGTATGAGTATTCAACATTTCCGTGTCGCCCTTATTCCCTTTTTTGCGGCATTTTGCC
TTCCTGTTTTTGCTCACCCAGAAACGCTGGTGAAAGTAAAAGATGCTGAAGATCAGTTGGGTGCACGAGT
GGGTTACATCGAACTGGATCTCAACAGCGGTAAGATCCTTGAGAGTTTTCGCCCCGAAGAACGTTTTCCA
ATGATGAGCACTTTTAAAGTTCTGCTATGTGGCGCGGTATTATCCCGTATTGACGCCGGGCAAGAGCAAC
TCGGTCGCCGCATACACTATTCTCAGAATGACTTGGTTGAGTACTCACCAGTCACAGAAAAGCATCTTAC
GGATGGCATGACAGTAAGAGAATTATGCAGTGCTGCCATAACCATGAGTGATAACACTGCGGCCAACTTA
CTTCTGACAACGATCGGAGGACCGAAGGAGCTAACCGCTTTTTTGCACAACATGGGGGATCATGTAACTC
GCCTTGATCGTTGGGAACCGGAGCTGAATGAAGCCATACCAAACGACGAGCGTGACACCACGATGCCTGT
AGCAATGGCAACAACGTTGCGCAAACTATTAACTGGCGAACTACTTACTCTAGCTTCCCGGCAACAATTA
ATAGACTGGATGGAGGCGGATAAAGTTGCAGGACCACTTCTGCGCTCGGCCCTTCCGGCTGGCTGGTTTA
TTGCTGATAAATCTGGAGCCGGTGAGCGTGGGTCTCGCGGTATCATTGCAGCACTGGGGCCAGATGGTAA
GCCCTCCCGTATCGTAGTTATCTACACGACGGGGAGTCAGGCAACTATGGATGAACGAAATAGACAGATC
GCTGAGATAGGTGCCTCACTGATTAAGCATTGGTAACTGTCAGACCAAGTTTACTCATATATACTTTAGA
TTGATTTAAAACTTCATTTTTAATTTAAAAGGATCTAGGTGAAGATCCTTTTTGATAATCTCATGACCAA
AATCCCTTAACGTGAGTTTTCGTTCCACTGAGCGTCAGACCCCGTAGAAAAGATCAAAGGATCTTCTTGA
GATCCTTTTTTTCTGCGCGTAATCTGCTGCTTGCAAACAAAAAAACCACCGCTACCAGCGGTGGTTTGTT
TGCCGGATCAAGAGCTACCAACTCTTTTTCCGAAGGTAACTGGCTTCAGCAGAGCGCAGATACCAAATAC
TGTTCTTCTAGTGTAGCCGTAGTTAGGCCACCACTTCAAGAACTCTGTAGCACCGCCTACATACCTCGCT
CTGCTAATCCTGTTACCAGTGGCTGCTGCCAGTGGCGATAAGTCGTGTCTTACCGGGTTGGACTCAAGAC
GATAGTTACCGGATAAGGCGCAGCGGTCGGGCTGAACGGGGGGTTCGTGCACACAGCCCAGCTTGGAGCG
AACGACCTACACCGAACTGAGATACCTACAGCGTGAGCTATGAGAAAGCGCCACGCTTCCCGAAGGGAGA
AAGGCGGACAGGTATCCGGTAAGCGGCAGGGTCGGAACAGGAGAGCGCACGAGGGAGCTTCCAGGGGGAA
ACGCCTGGTATCTTTATAGTCCTGTCGGGTTTCGCCACCTCTGACTTGAGCGTCGATTTTTGTGATGCTC
GTCAGGGGGGCGGAGCCTATGGAAAAACGCCAGCAACGCGGCCTTTTTACGGTTCCTGGCCTTTTGCTGG
CCTTTTGCTCACATGTTCTTTCCTGCGTTATCCCCTGATTCTGTGGATAACCGTATTACCGCCTTTGAGT
GAGCTGATACCGCTCGCCGCAGCCGAACGACCGAGCGCAGCGAGTCAGTGAGCGAGGAAGCGGAAGAGCG
CCCAATACGCAAACCGCCTCTCCCCGCGCGTTGGCCGATTCATTAATGCAGGTTAACCTGGCTTATCGAA
ATTAATACGACTCACTATAGGGAGACCGGCAGATCCAATGCGGATGGATTCGCTCACTCGGTGCCGCGGC
GGTGCGAAGTTCCTGCCGTGGATTGGGGGATTGCACAGACGGTGGAGTGCTTGCTACAGCTAGGTACCCA
GTTGCACACCAAACGGTGCCCCTGTGCCCCTGCGTCTAGGTGTGTCCTGTGAGCAACTGCGCCCGCGCGC
GGCACCGGGAAGCTGCGGGAACCTCAATGGATGATTGGCGCCAGATCCCCGGCATCACCTCAGCACATGG
GCAGCCCGAGAAGGAATCGAGGGTAGAAGATATTCCAGGGTTTCCGCTAGCACAACTTCCAAGCGCCTCT
ACCGCTACTCCACACACCCACGCTGAATGGCACAACCACTGAGGCCTAGCGGTCCCAGCTCCCCGTAACC
ACGCAGCCCCAGCGACCGAGGTCATCATGACACTATGACGACAATCTGGCGGGAGACTTGGGAAAATCGA
TGACGGGCACCTACCTTGGGAACAATAGAGCAAGTCCAGTCAACGCCCTAGGGAAGGGGGAAAAAAAAAA
AAGAGCCCATTCTCACAAGGAGCAACACTGTGCTGCTATCATAGTACACTACAAGCAAAGTCGGGATGTT
GCTAGAATCCGTCGGCTACGTCGGTAGATACCTCCCATAGGCAGTAAGTCTAGGTATCCAATTTATAGTT
CCGCGTATTTCTTCGTCGAACGGGGCACAGCAAAGCCTAACAGCCGCAGTGCCTCGCAACCAACACCAAG
CAGTAATCTCATCCATCCATACAGATCCTCCCACAATATCTTTACATGCGCACTTGCGCTGTGTTAGCAG
TTTAGGTTCCACTACCAAGGCTGACACGAGCAGCACTGACAGCAAACTGCTGCTTGGGGCCAAGAAATTG
GCAGTTTGCTGAGCACCTACATATCAGTACACATCAACCCTGGTTTAATTGTTAGCCTGGTACTGTTAAC
CGTCATGAACGAGGACGTGGAGGAAGAACCACGCTAACAATTGAACCAGGGTTGATGTATACCTCTCTTA
CCATATTTGCTTGCTTCCACGTCCCTATCCTCAAGCGATTTTGTTCTTGACTTTTTGTATTTCAACGCAA
AGGCCATTCAGGTTTCTCATGTTCAACCCTTTGGATGGCGATGCCGTTCGTCCCAGGACCTCGTGACCTT
TGAAAGACGAGAAATATATCCCAAAGCAACTTCTGCTTATGGACAAGCAACTGCATGGCGGCCCACAACT
CATATCTCGCGTAATCATCCAAACGCTAGGCCCGAGTACTCTACTGTTCTCGAGACACCTACCATAATAT
GTACCCAATCAGACATGACAACAGTCAACCAAACATACCCTGATCCGGCCAAACCCTGACATCCCTAGAT
GATGGTTAGGCACACAAATGGAAAACGGGACTCGTTGGTTAGGTGGGAACGCTTGTATTGCAGCCAGCCA
ACCGACTCTCCTCGTCCCTCTCGAGTCCCGTTATTGCCGTTTGACCCAGCCGCCCAGCCGCCAAACAGCT
GAGGGAGCCAATGGTCTAATACACCGTCCAACGGCCCCAGTGATGTTTCAAACTTGATTGACAGCGAACG
AAACCCCTGAAACCCGTTATAGATATGTATAGATTTGACGGGGTAGCTTGGCCCTAATACGACTCACTAT
AGGGCGAATTGGAGCTCCACCGCGGTGGC
